>Addgene plasmid #139078 | pHCKan-ugpBp-GFPuv | addgene full sequence | sequence record 276370 | Addgene NGS Result
CAGTCCAGTTACGCTGGAGTCTGAGGCTCGTCCTGAATGATATCAAGCTTGAATTCGTTTCTTTCTGACA
CCTTACTATCTTACAAATGTAACAAAAAAGTTATTTTTCTGTAATTCGAGCATGTCATGTTACCCCGCGA
GCATAAAACGCGTGTGTAGGAGGATAATCTATGGCTAGCAAAGGAGAAGAACTTTTCACTGGAGTTGTCC
CAATTCTTGTTGAATTAGATGGTGATGTTAATGGGCACAAATTTTCTGTCAGTGGAGAGGGTGAAGGTGA
TGCTACATACGGAAAGCTTACCCTTAAATTTATTTGCACTACTGGAAAACTACCTGTTCCATGGCCAACA
CTTGTCACTACTTTCTCTTATGGTGTTCAATGCTTTTCCCGTTATCCGGATCATATGAAACGGCATGACT
TTTTCAAGAGTGCCATGCCCGAAGGTTATGTACAGGAACGCACTATATCTTTCAAAGATGACGGGAACTA
CAAGACGCGTGCTGAAGTCAAGTTTGAAGGTGATACCCTTGTTAATCGTATCGAGTTAAAAGGTATTGAT
TTTAAAGAAGATGGAAACATTCTCGGACACAAACTCGAGTACAACTATAACTCACACAATGTATACATCA
CGGCAGACAAACAAAAGAATGGAATCAAAGCTAACTTCAAAATTCGCCACAACATTGAAGATGGATCCGT
TCAACTAGCAGACCATTATCAACAAAATACTCCAATTGGCGATGGCCCTGTCCTTTTACCAGACAACCAT
TACCTGTCGACACAATCTGCCCTTTCGAAAGATCCCAACGAAAAGCGTGACCACATGGTCCTTCTTGAGT
TTGTAACTGCTGCTGGGATTACACATGGCATGGATGAGCTCTACAAATAATGAGGATCCCCGGCTTATCG
GTCAGTTTCACCTGATTTACGTAAAAACCCGCTTCGGCGGGTTTTTGCTTTTGGAGGGGCAGAAAGATGA
ATGACTGTCCACGACGCTATACCCAAAAGAAAGACGAATTCTCTAGATATCGCTCAATACTGACCATTTA
AATCATACCTGACCTCCATAGCAGAAAGTCAAAAGCCTCCGACCGGAGGCTTTTGACTTGATCGGCACGT
AAGAGGTTCCAACTTTCACCATAATGAAATAAGATCACTACCGGGCGTATTTTTTGAGTTATCGAGATTT
TCAGGAGCTAAGGAAGCTAAAATGAGCCATATTCAACGGGAAACGTCTTGCTCGAGGCCGCGATTAAATT
CCAACATGGATGCTGATTTATATGGGTATAAATGGGCTCGCGATAATGTCGGGCAATCAGGTGCGACAAT
CTATCGATTGTATGGGAAGCCCGATGCGCCAGAGTTGTTTCTGAAACATGGCAAAGGTAGCGTTGCCAAT
GATGTTACAGATGAGATGGTCAGGCTAAACTGGCTGACGGAATTTATGCCTCTTCCGACCATCAAGCATT
TTATCCGTACTCCTGATGATGCATGGTTACTCACCACTGCGATCCCAGGGAAAACAGCATTCCAGGTATT
AGAAGAATATCCTGATTCAGGTGAAAATATTGTTGATGCGCTGGCAGTGTTCCTGCGCCGGTTGCATTCG
ATTCCTGTTTGTAATTGTCCTTTTAACGGCGATCGCGTATTTCGTCTCGCTCAGGCGCAATCACGAATGA
ATAACGGTTTGGTTGGTGCGAGTGATTTTGATGACGAGCGTAATGGCTGGCCTGTTGAACAAGTCTGGAA
AGAAATGCATAAGCTTTTGCCATTCTCACCGGATTCAGTCGTCACCCATGGTGATTTCTCACTTGATAAC
CTTATTTTTGACGAGGGGAAATTAATAGGTTGTATTGATGTTGGACGAGTCGGAATCGCAGACCGATACC
AGGATCTTGCCATCCTATGGAACTGCCTCGGTGAGTTTTCTCCTTCATTACAGAAACGGCTTTTTCAAAA
ATATGGTATTGATAATCCTGATATGAATAAATTGCAGTTTCACTTGATGCTCGATGAGTTTTTCTGAGGG
CCCAAATGTAATCACCTGGCTCACCTTCGGGTGGGCCTTTCTGCGTTGCTGGCGTTTTTCCATAGGCTCC
GCCCCCCTGACGAGCATCACAAAAATCGATGCTCAAGTCAGAGGTGGCGAAACCCGACAGGACTATAAAG
ATACCAGGCGTTTCCCCCTGGAAGCTCCCTCGTGCGCTCTCCTGTTCCGACCCTGCCGCTTACCGGATAC
CTGTCCGCCTTTCTCCCTTCGGGAAGCGTGGCGCTTTCTCATAGCTCACGCTGTAGGTATCTCAGTTCGG
TGTAGGTCGTTCGCTCCAAGCTGGGCTGTGTGCACGAACCCCCCGTTCAGCCCGACCGCTGCGCCTTATC
CGGTAACTATCGTCTTGAGTCCAACCCGGTAAGACACGACTTATCGCCACTGGCAGCAGCCACTGGTAAC
AGGATTAGCAGAGCGAGGTATGTAGGCGGTGCTACAGAGTTCTTGAAGTGGTGGCCTAACTACGGCTACA
CTAGAAGAACAGTATTTGGTATCTGCGCTCTGCTGAAGCCAGTTACCTCGGAAAAAGAGTTGGTAGCTCT
TGATCCGGCAAACAAACCACCGCTGGTAGCGGTGGTTTTTTTGTTTGCAAGCAGCAGATTACGCGCAGAA
AAAAAGGATCTCAAGAAGATCCTTTGATTTTCTACCGAAGAAAGGCCCACCCGTGAAGGTGAGCCAGTGA
GTTGATTG
Features (pLannotate 1.2.2; 7 found; start..end, strand, type, name):
    171..890     +  CDS            Cycle 3 GFP: Cycle 3 GFP (Crameri et al., 1996) mammalian codon-optimized
   1077..1108    +  terminator     tonB terminator: bidirectional E. coli tonB-P14 transcription terminator
   1109..1211    +  promoter       cat promoter: promoter of the E. coli cat gene encoding chloramphenicol acetyltransferase
   1212..2025    +  CDS            KanR (fragment): aminoglycoside phosphotransferase; aph(3')-Ia; confers resistance to kanamycin in bacteria or G418 (Geneticin®) in eukaryotes
   2048..2075    +  terminator     T7Te terminator: phage T7 early transcription terminator
   2087..2674    -  rep_origin     ori: high-copy-number ColE1/pMB1/pBR322/pUC origin of replication
   2696..2725    -  terminator     T3Te terminator: phage T3 early transcription terminator
