[The description below was written by a language model from this plasmid's Addgene catalogue record and pLannotate feature annotations shown in this document.]
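Description:
pHCKan-ugpBp-GFPuv is a compact (about 2.7 kb) bacterial expression plasmid built on the pSMART-HC Kan backbone and designed to report on, and exploit, phosphate-regulated gene expression in E. coli. It replicates from a high-copy ColE1/pUC-type origin and is selected with kanamycin through an aph(3')-Ia aminoglycoside phosphotransferase gene, which the annotation places downstream of a cat promoter. The backbone is insulated by several transcription terminators (tonB, T7 early and T3 early). These flank the marker and the origin and limit read-through transcription into or out of the cloned cassette.

The insert, assembled by Gibson cloning, couples the E. coli ugpB promoter to GFPuv, which the feature table identifies as the "Cycle 3" GFP variant. The promoter itself is not called out by the automated annotation, but the roughly 170 nt upstream of the GFP coding sequence is where it would be expected to sit. The record describes ugpBp as a low-phosphate inducible promoter, so fluorescence stays low while phosphate is plentiful and rises as phosphate in the medium is depleted. This gives an autoinduction behaviour in which a growth phase is followed by an expression phase, with no added chemical inducer.

According to the record, the plasmid belongs to work characterising the media robustness and scalability of phosphate-regulated promoters for two-stage autoinduction. GFPuv provides the readout of promoter strength and timing. The plasmid can be propagated in standard cloning strains such as DH5alpha. The depositor notes that the DLF_R002 strain is used for recombinant protein production but is not needed for plasmid maintenance.
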