Addgene plasmid #139078: pHCKan-ugpBp-GFPuv
Purpose: Low phosphate inducible promoter ugpBp for GFP expression
Depositing lab: Michael Lynch. Depositing organization: Duke University. Publication: Media Robustness and Scalability of Phosphate Regulated Promoters Useful for Two-Stage Autoinduction in E. coli. Moreb EA, Ye Z, Efromson JP, Hennigan JN, Menacho-Melgar R, Lynch MD. ACS Synth Biol. 2020 Jun 19;9(6):1483-1486. doi: 10.1021/acssynbio.0c00182. Epub 2020 May 27. PubMed 32353228.
Backbone
  Vector backbone: pSMART-HC Kan
  Vector type: Bacterial Expression
Growth in bacteria
  Bacterial resistance: Kanamycin, 50 μg/mL
  Growth temperature: 37°C
  Growth strain: DH5alpha ; DLF_R002
  Copy number: High Copy
Gene/Insert
  Gene/Insert name: ugpBp-GFPuv
  Species: E. coli
  Cloning method: Gibson Cloning
Terms and licenses: Academic/Nonprofit Terms; Industry Terms: Not Available to Industry
Depositor comments: DLF_R002 is used for recombinant protein production. It is not required to propogate the plasmid.
How to cite: pHCKan-ugpBp-GFPuv was a gift from Michael Lynch (Addgene plasmid # 139078 ; http://n2t.net/addgene:139078 ; RRID:Addgene_139078)
